>Addgene plasmid #54273 | mEmerald-TBRII-N-18 | depositor partial sequence | sequence record 84413 | insert sequence
GGCCATGCTAGTGACGTCAGATCCGCTAGCGCCACCATGGGTCGGGGGCTGCTCAGGGGCCTGTGGCCGC
TGCACATCGTCCTGTGGACGCGTATCGCCAGCACGATCCCACCGCACGTTCAGAAGTCGGATGTGGAAAT
GGAGGCCCAGAAAGATGAAATCATCTGCCCCAGCTGTAATAGGACTGCCCATCCACTGAGACATATTAAT
AACGACATGATAGTCACTGACAACAACGGTGCAGTCAAGTTTCCACAACTGTGTAAATTTTGTGATGTGA
GATTTTCCACCTGTGACAACCAGAAATCCTGCATGAGCAACTGCAGCATCACCTCCATCTGTGAGAAGCC
ACAGGAAGTCTGTGTGGCTGTATGGAGAAAGAATGACGAGAACATAACACTAGAGACAGTTTGCCATGAC
CCCAAGCTCCCCTACCATGACTTTATTCTGGAAGATGCTGCTTCTCCAAAGTGCATTATGAAGGAAAAAA
AAAAGCCTGGTGAGACTTTCTTCATGTGTTCCTGTAGCTCTGATGAGTGCAATGACAACATCATCTTCTC
AGAAGAATATAACACCAGCAATCCTGACTTGTTGCTAGTCATATTTCAAGTGACAGGCATCAGCCTCCTG
CCACCACTGGGAGTTGCCATATCTGTCATCATCATCTTCTACTGCTACCGCGTTAACCGGCAGCAGAAGC
TGAGTTCAACCTGGGAAACCGGCAAGACGCGGAAGCTCATGGAGTTCAGCGAGCACTGTGCCATCATCCT
GGAAGATGACCGCTCTGACATCAGCTCCACGTGTGCCAACAACATCAACCACAACACAGAGCTGCTGCCC
ATTGAGCTGGACACCCTGGTGGGGAAAGGTCGCTTTGCTGAGGTCTATAAGGCCAAGCTGAAGCAGAACA
CTTCAGAGCAGTTTGAGACAGTGGCAGTCAAGATCTTTCCCTATGAGGAGTATGCCTCTTGGAAGACAGA
GAAGGACATCTTCTCAGACATCAATCTGAAGCATGAGAACATACTCCAGTTCCTGACGGCTGAGGAGCGG
AAGACGGAGTTGGGGAAACAATACTGGCTGATCACCGCCTTCCACGCCAAGGGCAACCTACAGGAGTACC
TGACGCGGCATGTCATCAGCTGGGAGGACCTGCGCAAGCTGGGCAGCTCCCTCGCCCGGGGGATTGCTAA
CCTCCACAGTGATCACACTCCATGTGGGAGGCCCAAGATGCCCATCGTGCACAGGGACCTCAAGAGCTCC
AATATCCTCGTGAAGAACGACCTAACCTGCTGCCTGTGTGACTTTGGGCTTTCCCTGCGTCTGGACCCTA
CTCTGTCTGTGGATGACCTGGCTAACAGTGGGCAGGTGGGAACTGCAAGATACATGGCTCCAGAAGTCCT
AGAATCCAGGATGAATTTGGAGAATGTTGAGTCCTTCAAGCAGACCGATGTCTACTCCATGGCTCTGGTG
CTCTGGGAAATGACATCTCGCTGTAATGCAGTGGGAGAAGTAAAAGATTATGAGCCTCCATTTGGTTCCA
AGGTGCGGGAGCACCCCTGTGTCGAAAGCATGAAGGACAACGTGTTGAGAGATCGAGGGCGACCAGAAAT
TCCCAGCTTCTGGCTCAACCACCAGGGCATCCAGATGGTGTGTGAGACGTTGACTGAGTGCTGGGACCAC
GACCCAGAGGCCCGTCTCACAGCCCAGTGTGTGGCAGAACGCTTCAGTGAGCTGGAGCATCTGGACAGGC
TCTCGGGGAGGAGCTGCTCGGAGGAGAAGATTCCTGAAGACGGCTCCCTAAACACTACCAAAAGCAGCGG
TGGAGCAAGCGCAGCCAGTGGTAGCGCGGATCCACCGGTCGCCACCATGGTGAGCAAGGGCGAGGAGCTG
TTCACCGGGGTGGTGCCCATCCTGGTCGAGCTGGACGGCGACGTAAACGGCCACAAGTTCAGCGTGTCCG
GCGAGGGCGAGGGCGATGCCACCTACGGCAAGCTGACCCTGAAGTTCATCTGCACCACCGGCAAGCTGCC
CGTGCCCTGGCCCACCCTCGTGACCACCTTGACCTACGGCGTGCAGTGCTTCGCCCGCTACCCCGACCAC
ATGAAGCAGCACGACTTCTTCAAGTCCGCCATGCCCGAAGGCTACGTCCAGGAGCGCACCATCTTCTTCA
AGGACGACGGCAACTACAAGACCCGCGCCGAGGTGAAGTTCGAGGGCGACACCCTGGTGAACCGCATCGA
GCTGAAGGGCATCGACTTCAAGGAGGACGGCAACATCCTGGGGCACAAGCTGGAGTACAACTACAACAGC
CACAAGGTCTATATCACCGCCGACAAGCAGAAGAACGGCATCAAGGTGAACTTCAAGACCCGCCACAACA
TCGAGGACGGCAGCGTGCAGCTCGCCGACCACTACCAGCAGAACACCCCCATCGGCGACGGCCCCGTGCT
GCTGCCCGACAACCACTACCTGAGCACCCAGTCCAAGCTGAGCAAAGACCCCAACGAGAAGCGCGATCAC
ATGGTCCTGCTGGAGTTCGTGACCGCCGCCGGGATCACTCTCGGCATGGACGAGCTGTACAAGTAAGCGG
CCGCGACTCTAGATCATAATCAGCCATACCACATTGTAGAGATGCAC
