>Addgene plasmid #54273 | mEmerald-TBRII-N-18 | addgene partial sequence | sequence record 92397 | EGFP-N 5'-CGTCGCCGTCCAGCTCGACCAG-3'
CCTTGCTCACCATGGTGGCGACCGGTGGATCCGCGCTACCACTGGCTGCGCTTGCTCCACCGCTGCTTTT
GGTAGTGTTTAGGGAGCCGTCTTCAGGAATCTTCTCCTCCGAGCAGCTCCTCCCCGAGAGCCTGTCCAGA
TGCTCCAGCTCACTGAAGCGTTCTGCCACACACTGGGCTGTGAGACGGGCCTCTGGGTCGTGGTCCCAGC
ACTCAGTCAACGTCTCACACACCATCTGGATGCCCTGGTGGTTGAGCCAGAAGCTGGGAATTTCTGGTCG
CCCTCGATCTCTCAACACGTTGTCCTTCATGCTTTCGACACAGGGGTGCTCCCGCACCTTGGAACCAAAT
GGAGGCTCATAATCTTTTACTTCTCCCACTGCATTACAGCGAGATGTCATTTCCCAGAGCACCAGAGCCA
TGGAGTAGACATCGGTCTGCTTGAAGGACTCAACATTCTCCAAATTCATCCTGGATTCTAGGACTTCTGG
AGCCATGTATCTTGCAGTTCCCACCTGCCCACTGTTAGCCAGGTCATCCACAGACAGAGTAGGGTCCAGA
CGCAGGGAAAGCCCAAAGTCACACAGGCAGCAGGTTAGGTCGTTCTTCACGAGGATATTGGAGCTCTTGA
GGTCCCTGTGCACGATGGGCATCTTGGGCCTCCCACATGGAGTGTGATCACTGTGGAGGTTAGCAATCCC
CCGGGCGAGGGAGCTGCCCAGCTTGCGCAGGTCCTCCCAGCTGATGACATGCCGCGTCAGGTACTCCTGT
AGGTTGCCCTTGGCGTGGAAGGCGGTGATCAGCCAGTATTGTTTCCCCAACTCCGTCTTCCGCTCCTCAG
CCGTCAGGAACTGGAGTATGTTCTCATGCTTCA
