[The description below was written by a language model from this plasmid's Addgene catalogue record.]
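Description:
mEmerald-TBRII-N-18 is a mammalian expression plasmid built on the mEmerald-N1 backbone (about 4.75 kb without insert), an N1-type fluorescent protein fusion vector in which the gene of interest is placed upstream of the fluorescent protein. It is maintained in E. coli as a high-copy plasmid under kanamycin selection, and it carries a neomycin resistance marker that allows G418 selection of transfected mammalian cells. No feature table accompanies the record, so the origin of replication and the exact polyadenylation elements are not listed, although the use of an SV40 polyA reverse sequencing primer implies an SV40 polyadenylation signal downstream of the fusion.

The insert is human TGFBR2 (TBRII), the type II transforming growth factor beta receptor, a transmembrane receptor kinase. The reading frame is expressed from the CMV promoter and fused at its C terminus to mEmerald, a bright green GFP variant with recorded excitation and emission of 487 nm and 509 nm. The depositor notes that the receptor sequence carries an H385N substitution; the record does not say whether this is intentional or what functional effect it has. The "N-18" in the name probably refers to the fusion orientation and the linker length between receptor and fluorophore, but the record does not define it, and the cloning method is listed as unknown.

The construct is catalogued as a localization marker for a membrane receptor. It is suited to transient or stable expression in mammalian cells for fluorescence imaging of TBRII distribution at the membrane.
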