Addgene plasmid #54273: mEmerald-TBRII-N-18
Purpose: Localization: Membrane Receptor, Excitation: 487, Emission: 509
Depositing lab: Michael Davidson. Depositing organization: Florida State University, Tallahassee.
Backbone
  Vector backbone: mEmerald-N1
  Backbone size w/o insert (bp): 4750
  Vector type: Mammalian Expression
  Selectable markers: Neomycin (select with G418)
Growth in bacteria
  Bacterial resistance: Kanamycin, 50 μg/mL
  Growth temperature: 37°C
  Growth strain: DH5alpha
  Copy number: High Copy
Gene/Insert
  Gene/Insert name: TBRII (alt name: NM_001024847.2)
  Species: H. sapiens (human)
  Mutation: H385N
  Entrez Gene: TGFBR2 (a.k.a. AAT3, FAA3, LDS1B, LDS2, LDS2B, MFS2, RIIC, TAAD2, TBR-ii, TBRII, TGFR-2, TGFbeta-RII, tbetaR-II)
  Promoter: CMV
  Tag / fusion protein: mEmerald (C terminal on backbone)
  Cloning method: Unknown
  Sequencing primers: 5′ CMV-F; 3′ SV40pA-R
Terms and licenses: Academic/Nonprofit Terms; Industry Terms
Depositor comments: TBRII contains the H385N mutation . Excitation = 487; Emission = 509. Localization data: Membrane Receptor
How to cite: mEmerald-TBRII-N-18 was a gift from Michael Davidson (Addgene plasmid # 54273 ; http://n2t.net/addgene:54273 ; RRID:Addgene_54273)
